Addgene plasmid #141494: TFORF0049
Purpose: Lentiviral vector for overexpressing the MAX transcription factor ORF with a unique 24-bp barcode. Barcodes facilitate identification of transcription factors in pooled screens.
Depositing lab: Feng Zhang. Depositing organization: Broad Institute. Publication: A transcription factor atlas of directed differentiation. Joung J, Ma S, Tay T, Geiger-Schuller KR, Kirchgatterer PC, Verdine VK, Guo B, Arias-Garcia MA, Allen WE, Singh A, Kuksenko O, Abudayyeh OO, Gootenberg JS, Fu Z, Macrae RK, Buenrostro JD, Regev A, Zhang F. Cell. 2023 Jan 5;186(1):209-229.e26. doi: 10.1016/j.cell.2022.11.026. PubMed 36608654.
Backbone
  Vector backbone: pLX_TRC317
  Backbone manufacturer: Broad Institute Genetic Perturbation Platform
  Backbone size w/o insert (bp): 8264
  Vector type: Mammalian Expression, Lentiviral
  Selectable markers: Puromycin
Growth in bacteria
  Bacterial resistance: Ampicillin, 100 μg/mL
  Growth temperature: 37°C
  Growth strain: NEB Stable
  Copy number: High Copy
Gene/Insert
  Gene/Insert name: MAX
  Species: H. sapiens (human)
  Insert size (bp): 557
  Entrez Gene: MAX (a.k.a. bHLHd4)
  Promoter: EF1a
  Cloning method: Unknown
  Sequencing primers: 5′ GGGTGGAGACTGAAGTTAGGCCAG; 3′ CACATAGCGTAAAAGGAGCAACATAG
Terms and licenses: Academic/Nonprofit Terms; Industry Terms: Not Available to Industry
Depositor comments: NM_145112,ENST00000358402 . The transcription factor ORF portion of this plasmid was synthesized by Genewiz. Please test multiple small colonies in case of plasmid recombination. To make this collection available in a timely manner, a portion of this collection was not fully sequenced by Addgene. If an Addgene verified full plasmid sequence is not available, please contact us prior to placing an order to request the full sequence.
How to cite: TFORF0049 was a gift from Feng Zhang (Addgene plasmid # 141494 ; http://n2t.net/addgene:141494 ; RRID:Addgene_141494)
