[The description below was written by a language model from this plasmid's Addgene catalogue record and pLannotate feature annotations shown in this document.]
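Description:
TFORF0049 is a third-generation-style, self-inactivating lentiviral expression plasmid built on the pLX_TRC317 backbone and carrying the human MAX transcription factor open reading frame. It belongs to a barcoded transcription factor ORF collection. In bacteria it is maintained through a high-copy ColE1/pUC-type origin and selected with ampicillin via the β-lactamase gene. The backbone also retains an f1 origin, remnants of a lac/lacZα cloning region, and flanking T7 and T3 promoters. The depositor notes that the plasmid can recombine, as is common for LTR-containing vectors, and that the ORF portion was made by gene synthesis.

The viral genome is transcribed from an RSV promoter fused to a truncated HIV-1 5' LTR. This is followed by the Ψ packaging signal with a gag fragment, the Rev response element for Rev-dependent nuclear export, a cPPT/CTS element, and a ΔU3 3' LTR that inactivates LTR promoter activity after integration. An SV40 polyadenylation signal lies downstream of the 3' LTR. Two expression units sit between the LTRs. An SV40 early promoter drives puromycin N-acetyltransferase for selection of transduced mammalian cells. A full-length EF-1α promoter drives MAX, the bHLH partner of MYC and MAD proteins that binds E-box sequences. A WPRE downstream of the ORF enhances transcript stability and expression.

The record describes a unique 24-bp barcode linked to the ORF, but the feature table does not annotate it. The short U6 promoter fragment annotated between the ORF and the WPRE is probably only a partial sequence match, not a functional promoter. The construct is intended for MAX overexpression, individually or in pooled screens where the barcode identifies which factor each cell received.
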