Features (pLannotate 1.2.2; 31 found; start..end, strand, type, name):
      5..231     +  promoter       RSV promoter: Rous sarcoma virus enhancer/promoter
    232..412     +  LTR            5' LTR (truncated): truncated 5' long terminal repeat (LTR) from HIV-1
    459..584     +  misc_feature   HIV-1 Ψ: packaging signal of human immunodeficiency virus type 1
    568..931     +  CDS            HIV-1 gag (fragment): gag protein from human immunodeficiency virus 1; gag
   1077..1310    +  misc_feature   RRE: The Rev response element (RRE) of HIV-1 allows for Rev-dependent mRNA export from the nucleus to the cytoplasm.
   1687..1713    +  CDS            Rev (fragment): human immunodeficiency virus 1 (HIV-1) Rev protein; rev; enhances nuclear export of unspliced and incompletely spliced viral mRNAs
   1720..1743    +  promoter       SV40 promoter (fragment): SV40 early promoter
   1744..1815    +  promoter       SV40 promoter (fragment): SV40 enhancer and early promoter
   1839..1974    +  rep_origin     SV40 ori: SV40 origin of replication
   2020..2616    +  CDS            PuroR (fragment): puromycin N-acetyltransferase; pac from Streptomyces; confers resistance to puromycin
   2665..2782    +  misc_feature   cPPT/CTS: central polypurine tract and central termination sequence of HIV-1
   2847..2913    +  CDS            small t antigen (fragment): SV40 (simian virus 40) small t antigen
   2920..4098    +  promoter       EF-1α promoter: strong constitutive promoter for human elongation factor EF-1α
   4115..4567    +  CDS            MAX (fragment): MAX_HUMAN - Also known as BHLHD4. Experimental evidence at protein level: Swiss-Prot protein existence level 1. Transcription regulator. Forms a sequence-specific DNA- binding protein complex with MYC or MAD which recognizes the core sequence 5'-CAC[GA]TG-3'. The MYC:MAX complex is a transcriptional activator, whereas the MAD:MAX complex is a repressor. May repress transcription via the recruitment of a chromatin remodeling complex containing H3 'Lys-9' histone methyltransferase activity. Represses MYC transcriptional activity from E-box elements. From Homo sapiens (Human).
   4583..4636    +  promoter       U6 promoter (fragment): RNA polymerase III promoter for human U6 snRNA
   4678..5266    +  misc_feature   WPRE: woodchuck hepatitis virus posttranscriptional regulatory element
   5317..5336    +  misc_feature   cPPT/CTS (fragment): central polypurine tract and central termination sequence of HIV-1
   5338..5571    +  LTR            3' LTR (ΔU3): self-inactivating 3' long terminal repeat (LTR) from HIV-1
   5649..5770    +  polyA_signal   SV40 poly(A) signal: SV40 polyadenylation signal
   5810..5945    +  rep_origin     SV40 ori: SV40 origin of replication
   5966..5984    -  promoter       T7 promoter: promoter for bacteriophage T7 RNA polymerase
   5992..6147    +  CDS            lacZα (fragment): LacZα fragment of β-galactosidase; lacZ fragment
   6152..6580    +  rep_origin     f1 ori (sequence partly withheld): f1 bacteriophage origin of replication; arrow indicates direction of (+) strand synthesis
   6633..6737    +  promoter       AmpR promoter: bla
   6738..7598    +  CDS            AmpR: β-lactamase; bla; confers resistance to ampicillin, carbenicillin, and related antibiotics
   7769..8357    +  rep_origin     ori: high-copy-number ColE1/pMB1/pBR322/pUC origin of replication
   8540..8632    +  CDS            lacI (fragment): lac repressor; lacI; The lac repressor binds to the lac operator to inhibit transcription in E. coli. This inhibition can be relieved by adding lactose or isopropyl-β-D-thiogalactopyranoside (IPTG).
   8645..8666    +  protein_bind   CAP binding site: CAP binding activates transcription in the presence of cAMP. E. coli catabolite activator protein
   8681..8711    +  promoter       lac promoter: promoter for the E. coli lac operon
   8719..8735    +  protein_bind   lac operator: The lac repressor binds to the lac operator to inhibit transcription in E. coli. This inhibition can be relieved by adding lactose or isopropyl-β-D-thiogalactopyranoside (IPTG). lac repressor encoded by lacI
   8780..8798    +  promoter       T3 promoter: promoter for bacteriophage T3 RNA polymerase
>Addgene plasmid #141494 | TFORF0049 | depositor full sequence | sequence record 276618 | Full Sequence
TTAATGTAGTCTTATGCAATACTCTTGTAGTCTTGCAACATGGTAACGATGAGTTAGCAACATGCCTTAC
AAGGAGAGAAAAAGCACCGTGCATGCCGATTGGTGGAAGTAAGGTGGTACGATCGTGCCTTATTAGGAAG
GCAACAGACGGGTCTGACATGGATTGGACGAACCACTGAATTGCCGCATTGCAGAGATATTGTATTTAAG
TGCCTAGCTCGATACATAAACGGGTCTCTCTGGTTAGACCAGATCTGAGCCTGGGAGCTCTCTGGCTAAC
TAGGGAACCCACTGCTTAAGCCTCAATAAAGCTTGCCTTGAGTGCTTCAAGTAGTGTGTGCCCGTCTGTT
GTGTGACTCTGGTAACTAGAGATCCCTCAGACCCTTTTAGTCAGTGTGGAAAATCTCTAGCAGTGGCGCC
CGAACAGGGACTTGAAAGCGAAAGGGAAACCAGAGGAGCTCTCTCGACGCAGGACTCGGCTTGCTGAAGC
GCGCACGGCAAGAGGCGAGGGGCGGCGACTGGTGAGTACGCCAAAAATTTTGACTAGCGGAGGCTAGAAG
GAGAGAGATGGGTGCGAGAGCGTCAGTATTAAGCGGGGGAGAATTAGATCGCGATGGGAAAAAATTCGGT
TAAGGCCAGGGGGAAAGAAAAAATATAAATTAAAACATATAGTATGGGCAAGCAGGGAGCTAGAACGATT
CGCAGTTAATCCTGGCCTGTTAGAAACATCAGAAGGCTGTAGACAAATACTGGGACAGCTACAACCATCC
CTTCAGACAGGATCAGAAGAACTTAGATCATTATATAATACAGTAGCAACCCTCTATTGTGTGCATCAAA
GGATAGAGATAAAAGACACCAAGGAAGCTTTAGACAAGATAGAGGAAGAGCAAAACAAAAGTAAGACCAC
CGCACAGCAAGCGGCCGCTGATCTTCAGACCTGGAGGAGGAGATATGAGGGACAATTGGAGAAGTGAATT
ATATAAATATAAAGTAGTAAAAATTGAACCATTAGGAGTAGCACCCACCAAGGCAAAGAGAAGAGTGGTG
CAGAGAGAAAAAAGAGCAGTGGGAATAGGAGCTTTGTTCCTTGGGTTCTTGGGAGCAGCAGGAAGCACTA
TGGGCGCAGCGTCAATGACGCTGACGGTACAGGCCAGACAATTATTGTCTGGTATAGTGCAGCAGCAGAA
CAATTTGCTGAGGGCTATTGAGGCGCAACAGCATCTGTTGCAACTCACAGTCTGGGGCATCAAGCAGCTC
CAGGCAAGAATCCTGGCTGTGGAAAGATACCTAAAGGATCAACAGCTCCTGGGGATTTGGGGTTGCTCTG
GAAAACTCATTTGCACCACTGCTGTGCCTTGGAATGCTAGTTGGAGTAATAAATCTCTGGAACAGATTTG
GAATCACACGACCTGGATGGAGTGGGACAGAGAAATTAACAATTACACAAGCTTAATACACTCCTTAATT
GAAGAATCGCAAAACCAGCAAGAAAAGAATGAACAAGAATTATTGGAATTAGATAAATGGGCAAGTTTGT
GGAATTGGTTTAACATAACAAATTGGCTGTGGTATATAAAATTATTCATAATGATAGTAGGAGGCTTGGT
AGGTTTAAGAATAGTTTTTGCTGTACTTTCTATAGTGAATAGAGTTAGGCAGGGATATTCACCATTATCG
TTTCAGACCCACCTCCCAACCCCGAGGGGACCCATGCATTGCATCTCAATTAGTCAGCAACCAGGTGTGG
AAAGTCCCCAGGCTCCCCAGCAGGCAGAAGTATGCAAAGCATGCGTCTCAATTAGTCAGCAACCATAGTC
CCGCCCCTAACTCCGCCCATCCCGCCCCTAACTCCGCCCAGTTCCGCCCATTCTCCGCCCCATGGCTGAC
TAATTTTTTTTATTTATGCAGAGGCCGAGGCCGCCTCGGCCTCTGAGCTATTCCAGAAGTAGTGAGGAGG
CTTTTTTGGAGGCCTAGGCTTTTGCAAAAAGCTTTCTAGAGGTACCACCGGAGCTTACCATGACCGAGTA
CAAGCCCACGGTGCGCCTCGCCACCCGCGACGACGTCCCCAGGGCCGTACGCACCCTCGCCGCCGCGTTC
GCCGACTACCCCGCCACGCGCCACACCGTCGATCCGGACCGCCACATCGAGCGGGTCACCGAGCTGCAAG
AACTCTTCCTCACGCGCGTCGGGCTCGACATCGGCAAGGTGTGGGTCGCGGACGACGGCGCCGCCGTGGC
GGTCTGGACCACGCCGGAGAGCGTCGAAGCGGGGGCGGTGTTCGCCGAGATCGGCCCGCGCATGGCCGAG
TTGAGCGGTTCCCGGCTGGCCGCGCAGCAACAGATGGAAGGCCTCCTGGCGCCGCACCGGCCCAAGGAGC
CCGCGTGGTTCCTGGCCACCGTCGGCGTCTCGCCCGACCACCAGGGCAAGGGTCTGGGCAGCGCCGTCGT
GCTCCCCGGAGTGGAGGCGGCCGAGCGCGCCGGGGTGCCCGCCTTCCTGGAGACCTCCGCGCCCCGCAAC
CTCCCCTTCTACGAGCGGCTCGGCTTCACCGTCACCGCCGACGTCGAGGTGCCCGAAGGACCGCGCACCT
GGTGCATGACCCGCAAGCCCGGTGCCAGTTAACGAATTCTAGATCTTGAGACAAATGGCAGTATTCATCC
ACAATTTTAAAAGAAAAGGGGGGATTGGGGGGTACAGTGCAGGGGAAAGAATAGTAGACATAATAGCAAC
AGACATACAAACTAAAGAATTACAAAAACAAATTACAAAAATTCAAAATTTTCGGGTTTATTACAGGGAC
AGCAGAGATCCACTTTGGCGCCGGCTCGAGGCCTGCAGGTGCAAAGATGGATAAAGTTTTAAACAGAGAG
GAATCTTTGCAGCTAATGGACCTTCTAGGTCTTGAAAGGAGTGGGAATTGGCTCCGGTGCCCGTCAGTGG
GCAGAGCGCACATCGCCCACAGTCCCCGAGAAGTTGGGGGGAGGGGTCGGCAATTGAACCGGTGCCTAGA
GAAGGTGGCGCGGGGTAAACTGGGAAAGTGATGTCGTGTACTGGCTCCGCCTTTTTCCCGAGGGTGGGGG
AGAACCGTATATAAGTGCAGTAGTCGCCGTGAACGTTCTTTTTCGCAACGGGTTTGCCGCCAGAACACAG
GTAAGTGCCGTGTGTGGTTCCCGCGGGCCTGGCCTCTTTACGGGTTATGGCCCTTGCGTGCCTTGAATTA
CTTCCACCTGGCTGCAGTACGTGATTCTTGATCCCGAGCTTCGGGTTGGAAGTGGGTGGGAGAGTTCGAG
GCCTTGCGCTTAAGGAGCCCCTTCGCCTCGTGCTTGAGTTGAGGCCTGGCCTGGGCGCTGGGGCCGCCGC
GTGCGAATCTGGTGGCACCTTCGCGCCTGTCTCGCTGCTTTCGATAAGTCTCTAGCCATTTAAAATTTTT
GATGACCTGCTGCGACGCTTTTTTTCTGGCAAGATAGTCTTGTAAATGCGGGCCAAGATCTGCACACTGG
TATTTCGGTTTTTGGGGCCGCGGGCGGCGACGGGGCCCGTGCGTCCCAGCGCACATGTTCGGCGAGGCGG
GGCCTGCGAGCGCGGCCACCGAGAATCGGACGGGGGTAGTCTCAAGCTGGCCGGCCTGCTCTGGTGCCTG
GCCTCGCGCCGCCGTGTATCGCCCCGCCCTGGGCGGCAAGGCTGGCCCGGTCGGCACCAGTTGCGTGAGC
GGAAAGATGGCCGCTTCCCGGCCCTGCTGCAGGGAGCTCAAAATGGAGGACGCGGCGCTCGGGAGAGCGG
GCGGGTGAGTCACCCACACAAAGGAAAAGGGCCTTTCCGTCCTCAGCCGTCGCTTCATGTGACTCCACGG
AGTACCGGGCGCCGTCCAGGCACCTCGATTAGTTCTCGAGCTTTTGGAGTACGTCGTCTTTAGGTTGGGG
GGAGGGGTTTTATGCGATGGAGTTTCCCCACACTGAGTGGGTGGAGACTGAAGTTAGGCCAGCTTGGCAC
TTGATGTAATTCTCCTTGGAATTTGCCCTTTTTGAGTTTGGATCTTGGTTCATTCTCAAGCCTCAGACAG
TGGTTCAAAGTTTTTTTCTTCCATTTCAGGTGTCGTGAGGCTAGCACCGCCACCATGAGCGATAACGATG
ACATCGAGGTGGAGAGCGACGCTGACAAACGGGCTCATCATAATGCACTGGAACGAAAACGTAGGGACCA
CATCAAAGACAGCTTTCACAGTTTGCGGGACTCAGTCCCATCACTCCAAGGAGAGAAGGCATCCCGGGCC
CAAATCCTAGACAAAGCCACAGAATATATCCAGTATATGCGAAGGAAAAACCACACACACCAGCAAGATA
TTGACGACCTCAAGCGGCAGAATGCTCTTCTGGAGCAGCAAGTCCGTGCACTGGAGAAGGCGAGGTCAAG
TGCCCAACTGCAGACCAACTACCCCTCCTCAGACAACAGCCTCTACACCAACGCCAAGGGCAGCACCATC
TCTGCCTTCGATGGGGGCTCGGACTCCAGCTCGGAGTCTGAGCCTGAAGAGCCCCAAAGCAGGAAGAAGC
TCCGGATGGAGGCCAGCTAGTAATGAACTAGTCCGTAACTTGAAAGTATTTCGATTTCTTGGCTTTATAT
ATCTTGTGGAAAGGACGATCTCAAGCCCGACCGTAGACGTTGACGCGTTAAGTCGACAATCAACCTCTGG
ATTACAAAATTTGTGAAAGATTGACTGGTATTCTTAACTATGTTGCTCCTTTTACGCTATGTGGATACGC
TGCTTTAATGCCTTTGTATCATGCTATTGCTTCCCGTATGGCTTTCATTTTCTCCTCCTTGTATAAATCC
TGGTTGCTGTCTCTTTATGAGGAGTTGTGGCCCGTTGTCAGGCAACGTGGCGTGGTGTGCACTGTGTTTG
CTGACGCAACCCCCACTGGTTGGGGCATTGCCACCACCTGTCAGCTCCTTTCCGGGACTTTCGCTTTCCC
CCTCCCTATTGCCACGGCGGAACTCATCGCCGCCTGCCTTGCCCGCTGCTGGACAGGGGCTCGGCTGTTG
GGCACTGACAATTCCGTGGTGTTGTCGGGGAAATCATCGTCCTTTCCTTGGCTGCTCGCCTGTGTTGCCA
CCTGGATTCTGCGCGGGACGTCCTTCTGCTACGTCCCTTCGGCCCTCAATCCAGCGGACCTTCCTTCCCG
CGGCCTGCTGCCGGCTCTGCGGCCTCTTCCGCGTCTTCGCCTTCGCCCTCAGACGAGTCGGATCTCCCTT
TGGGCCGCCTCCCCGCGTCGACTTTAAGACCAATGACTTACAAGGCAGCTGTAGATCTTAGCCACTTTTT
AAAAGAAAAGGGGGGACTGGAAGGGCTAATTCACTCCCAACGAAGACAAGATCTGCTTTTTGCTTGTACT
GGGTCTCTCTGGTTAGACCAGATCTGAGCCTGGGAGCTCTCTGGCTAACTAGGGAACCCACTGCTTAAGC
CTCAATAAAGCTTGCCTTGAGTGCTTCAAGTAGTGTGTGCCCGTCTGTTGTGTGACTCTGGTAACTAGAG
ATCCCTCAGACCCTTTTAGTCAGTGTGGAAAATCTCTAGCAGTACGTATAGTAGTTCATGTCATCTTATT
ATTCAGTATTTATAACTTGCAAAGAAATGAATATCAGAGAGTGAGAGGAACTTGTTTATTGCAGCTTATA
ATGGTTACAAATAAAGCAATAGCATCACAAATTTCACAAATAAAGCATTTTTTTCACTGCATTCTAGTTG
TGGTTTGTCCAAACTCATCAATGTATCTTATCATGTCTGGCTCTAGCTATCCCGCCCCTAACTCCGCCCA
TCCCGCCCCTAACTCCGCCCAGTTCCGCCCATTCTCCGCCCCATGGCTGACTAATTTTTTTTATTTATGC
AGAGGCCGAGGCCGCCTCGGCCTCTGAGCTATTCCAGAAGTAGTGAGGAGGCTTTTTTGGAGGCCTAGGG
ACGTACCCAATTCGCCCTATAGTGAGTCGTATTACGCGCGCTCACTGGCCGTCGTTTTACAACGTCGTGA
CTGGGAAAACCCTGGCGTTACCCAACTTAATCGCCTTGCAGCACATCCCCCTTTCGCCAGCTGGCGTAAT
AGCGAAGAGGCCCGCACCGATCGCCCTTCCCAACAGTTGCGCAGCCTGAATGGCGAATGGG
[124 nt withheld, positions 6152-6275]
C
[91 nt withheld, positions 6277-6367]
A
[49 nt withheld, positions 6369-6417]
CCTTTGACGTTGGAGTCCACGTTCTTT
[37 nt withheld, positions 6445-6481]
ACCCTATCTCGGTCTATTCTTTTGATTTATAAGGGATTTTGCCGATTTCGGCCTATTGGTTAAAAAATGA
GCTGATTTAACAAAAATTTAACGCGAATTTTAACAAAATATTAACGCTTACAATTTAGGTGGCACTTTTC
GGGGAAATGTGCGCGGAACCCCTATTTGTTTATTTTTCTAAATACATTCAAATATGTATCCGCTCATGAG
ACAATAACCCTGATAAATGCTTCAATAATATTGAAAAAGGAAGAGTATGAGTATTCAACATTTCCGTGTC
GCCCTTATTCCCTTTTTTGCGGCATTTTGCCTTCCTGTTTTTGCTCACCCAGAAACGCTGGTGAAAGTAA
AAGATGCTGAAGATCAGTTGGGTGCACGAGTGGGTTACATCGAACTGGATCTCAACAGCGGTAAGATCCT
TGAGAGTTTTCGCCCCGAAGAACGTTTTCCAATGATGAGCACTTTTAAAGTTCTGCTATGTGGCGCGGTA
TTATCCCGTATTGACGCCGGGCAAGAGCAACTCGGTCGCCGCATACACTATTCTCAGAATGACTTGGTTG
AGTACTCACCAGTCACAGAAAAGCATCTTACGGATGGCATGACAGTAAGAGAATTATGCAGTGCTGCCAT
AACCATGAGTGATAACACTGCGGCCAACTTACTTCTGACAACGATCGGAGGACCGAAGGAGCTAACCGCT
TTTTTGCACAACATGGGGGATCATGTAACTCGCCTTGATCGTTGGGAACCGGAGCTGAATGAAGCCATAC
CAAACGACGAGCGTGACACCACGATGCCTGTAGCAATGGCAACAACGTTGCGCAAACTATTAACTGGCGA
ACTACTTACTCTAGCTTCCCGGCAACAATTAATAGACTGGATGGAGGCGGATAAAGTTGCAGGACCACTT
CTGCGCTCGGCCCTTCCGGCTGGCTGGTTTATTGCTGATAAATCTGGAGCCGGTGAGCGTGGGTCTCGCG
GTATCATTGCAGCACTGGGGCCAGATGGTAAGCCCTCCCGTATCGTAGTTATCTACACGACGGGGAGTCA
GGCAACTATGGATGAACGAAATAGACAGATCGCTGAGATAGGTGCCTCACTGATTAAGCATTGGTAACTG
TCAGACCAAGTTTACTCATATATACTTTAGATTGATTTAAAACTTCATTTTTAATTTAAAAGGATCTAGG
TGAAGATCCTTTTTGATAATCTCATGACCAAAATCCCTTAACGTGAGTTTTCGTTCCACTGAGCGTCAGA
CCCCGTAGAAAAGATCAAAGGATCTTCTTGAGATCCTTTTTTTCTGCGCGTAATCTGCTGCTTGCAAACA
AAAAAACCACCGCTACCAGCGGTGGTTTGTTTGCCGGATCAAGAGCTACCAACTCTTTTTCCGAAGGTAA
CTGGCTTCAGCAGAGCGCAGATACCAAATACTGTTCTTCTAGTGTAGCCGTAGTTAGGCCACCACTTCAA
GAACTCTGTAGCACCGCCTACATACCTCGCTCTGCTAATCCTGTTACCAGTGGCTGCTGCCAGTGGCGAT
AAGTCGTGTCTTACCGGGTTGGACTCAAGACGATAGTTACCGGATAAGGCGCAGCGGTCGGGCTGAACGG
GGGGTTCGTGCACACAGCCCAGCTTGGAGCGAACGACCTACACCGAACTGAGATACCTACAGCGTGAGCT
ATGAGAAAGCGCCACGCTTCCCGAAGGGAGAAAGGCGGACAGGTATCCGGTAAGCGGCAGGGTCGGAACA
GGAGAGCGCACGAGGGAGCTTCCAGGGGGAAACGCCTGGTATCTTTATAGTCCTGTCGGGTTTCGCCACC
TCTGACTTGAGCGTCGATTTTTGTGATGCTCGTCAGGGGGGCGGAGCCTATGGAAAAACGCCAGCAACGC
GGCCTTTTTACGGTTCCTGGCCTTTTGCTGGCCTTTTGCTCACATGTTCTTTCCTGCGTTATCCCCTGAT
TCTGTGGATAACCGTATTACCGCCTTTGAGTGAGCTGATACCGCTCGCCGCAGCCGAACGACCGAGCGCA
GCGAGTCAGTGAGCGAGGAAGCGGAAGAGCGCCCAATACGCAAACCGCCTCTCCCCGCGCGTTGGCCGAT
TCATTAATGCAGCTGGCACGACAGGTTTCCCGACTGGAAAGCGGGCAGTGAGCGCAACGCAATTAATGTG
AGTTAGCTCACTCATTAGGCACCCCAGGCTTTACACTTTATGCTTCCGGCTCGTATGTTGTGTGGAATTG
TGAGCGGATAACAATTTCACACAGGAAACAGCTATGACCATGATTACGCCAAGCGCGCAATTAACCCTCA
CTAAAGGGAACAAAAGCTGGAGCTGCAAGC
