>Addgene plasmid #141494 | TFORF0049 | depositor partial sequence | sequence record 276619 | Insert
ACCGCCACCATGAGCGATAACGATGACATCGAGGTGGAGAGCGACGCTGACAAACGGGCTCATCATAATG
CACTGGAACGAAAACGTAGGGACCACATCAAAGACAGCTTTCACAGTTTGCGGGACTCAGTCCCATCACT
CCAAGGAGAGAAGGCATCCCGGGCCCAAATCCTAGACAAAGCCACAGAATATATCCAGTATATGCGAAGG
AAAAACCACACACACCAGCAAGATATTGACGACCTCAAGCGGCAGAATGCTCTTCTGGAGCAGCAAGTCC
GTGCACTGGAGAAGGCGAGGTCAAGTGCCCAACTGCAGACCAACTACCCCTCCTCAGACAACAGCCTCTA
CACCAACGCCAAGGGCAGCACCATCTCTGCCTTCGATGGGGGCTCGGACTCCAGCTCGGAGTCTGAGCCT
GAAGAGCCCCAAAGCAGGAAGAAGCTCCGGATGGAGGCCAGCTAGTAATGAACTAGTCCGTAACTTGAAA
GTATTTCGATTTCTTGGCTTTATATATCTTGTGGAAAGGACGATCTCAAGCCCGACCGTAGACGTTG
