>Addgene plasmid #141494 | TFORF0049 | depositor partial sequence | sequence record 276620 | Barcode
TCTCAAGCCCGACCGTAGACGTTG
