>Addgene plasmid #141494 | TFORF0049 | addgene partial sequence | sequence record 319922 | WPRE-R 5'-CATAGCGTAAAAGGAGCAACA-3'
TTTTGTAATCCAGAGGTTGATTGTCGACTTAACGCGTCAACGTCTACGGTCGGGCTTGAGATCGTCCTTT
CCACAAGATATATAAAGCCAAGAAATCGAAATACTTTCAAGTTACGGACTAGTTCATTACTAGCTGGCCT
CCATCCGGAGCTTCTTCCTGCTTTGGGGCTCTTCAGGCTCAGACTCCGAGCTGGAGTCCGAGCCCCCATC
GAAGGCAGAGATGGTGCTGCCCTTGGCGTTGGTGTAGAGGCTGTTGTCTGAGGAGGGGTAGTTGGTCTGC
AGTTGGGCACTTGACCTCGCCTTCTCCAGTGCACGGACTTGCTGCTCCAGAAGAGCATTCTGCCGCTTGA
GGTCGTCAATATCTTGCTGGTGTGTGTGGTTTTTCCTTCGCATATACTGGATATATTCTGTGGCTTTGTC
TAGGATTTGGGCCCGGGATGCCTTCTCTCCTTGGAGTGATGGGACTGAGTCCCGCAAACTGTGAAAGCTG
TCTTTGATGTGGTCCCTACGTTTTCGTTCCAGTGCATTATGATGAGCCCGTTTGTCAGCGTCGCTCTCCA
CCTCGATGTCATCGTTATCGCTCATGGTGGCGGTGCTAGCCTCACGACACCTGAAATGGAAGAAAAAAAC
TTTGAACCACTGTCTGAGGCTTGAGAATGAACCAAGATCCAAACTCAAAA
